Addgene plasmid #105190: pLN472 (FuGW-G8p-STE-1Pe)
Purpose: Module 3 - GAL4 synthetic promoter (with eight binding sites) drives the expression of STE transcripts containing miR1-Bs(Pe)
Depositing lab: Timothy Lu. Depositing organization: Massachusetts Institute of Technology. Publication: Synthetic RNA-Based Immunomodulatory Gene Circuits for Cancer Immunotherapy. Nissim L, Wu MR, Pery E, Binder-Nissim A, Suzuki HI, Stupp D, Wehrspaun C, Tabach Y, Sharp PA, Lu TK. Cell. 2017 Nov 16;171(5):1138-1150.e15. doi: 10.1016/j.cell.2017.09.049. Epub 2017 Oct 19. PubMed 29056342.
Backbone
  Vector backbone: FUGW
  Vector type: Mammalian Expression, Lentiviral, Synthetic Biology
Growth in bacteria
  Bacterial resistance: Ampicillin, 100 μg/mL
  Growth temperature: 37°C
  Growth strain: NEB Stable
  Copy number: Unknown
Gene/Insert
  Gene/Insert name: G8p-STE-1Pe
  Species: Synthetic
  Tag / fusion protein: HA tag (N terminal on insert)
Terms and licenses: Academic/Nonprofit Terms; Industry Terms: Not Available to Industry
How to cite: pLN472 (FuGW-G8p-STE-1Pe) was a gift from Timothy Lu (Addgene plasmid # 105190 ; http://n2t.net/addgene:105190 ; RRID:Addgene_105190)
