[The description below was written by a language model from this plasmid's Addgene catalogue record and pLannotate feature annotations shown in this document.]
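Description:
pLN472 (FuGW-G8p-STE-1Pe) is a lentiviral transfer plasmid built on the FUGW backbone for mammalian expression and synthetic biology work. It is described as "Module 3" of an RNA-based immunomodulatory gene circuit for cancer immunotherapy. It is propagated in E. coli through a high-copy ColE1/pUC-type origin with ampicillin selection. The backbone also carries an f1 origin and an SV40/EM7-driven bleomycin/Zeocin resistance cassette that lies outside the viral region. The viral genome is transcribed from a CMV enhancer/promoter fused to a truncated HIV-1 5' LTR. This is followed by the Ψ packaging signal, a partial gag sequence, the RRE for Rev-dependent nuclear export, and the cPPT/CTS. A WPRE precedes the 3' LTR to boost transcript stability and expression, and a bGH polyadenylation signal follows that LTR.

The payload is a synthetic GAL4-responsive promoter, which the record states has eight binding sites, although the automated annotation flags only a fragment of a UAS array. This promoter drives the "STE" transcript. The record does not expand the abbreviation. The annotated coding region contains a short signal-peptide-like match, mouse immunoglobulin heavy- and kappa light-chain variable domains arranged like a single-chain antibody, and human ACKR1 (DARC), which suggests a membrane-displayed antibody fragment. The antibody's target is not given. The catalogue lists an N-terminal HA tag, but this is not annotated in the table. The transcript also carries miR1-Bs(Pe), apparently binding sites for a circuit microRNA designated miR1, which are likewise not annotated. Output should therefore require a GAL4-based transactivator supplied by other modules and would presumably be suppressed when the matching microRNA is present.
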