Features (pLannotate 1.2.2; 33 found; start..end, strand, type, name):
     91..191     +  CDS            Rev (fragment): human immunodeficiency virus 1 (HIV-1) Rev protein; rev; enhances nuclear export of unspliced and incompletely spliced viral mRNAs
    241..358     +  misc_feature   cPPT/CTS: central polypurine tract and central termination sequence of HIV-1
    429..447     +  protein_bind   5X UAS (fragment): five tandem copies of the "ScaI site" 17-mer CGGAGTACTGTCCTCCG, an upstream activating sequence (UAS) that efficiently binds yeast Gal4 (Webster et al., 1988; Pfeiffer et al., 2010) GAL4
    710..781     +  CDS            Htr3a (fragment): 5HT3A_MOUSE - Also known as 5ht3, Htr3. Experimental evidence at protein level: Swiss-Prot protein existence level 1. This is one of the several different receptors for 5- hydroxytryptamine (serotonin), a biogenic hormone that functions as a neurotransmitter, a hormone, and a mitogen. This receptor is a ligand- gated ion channel, which when activated causes fast, depolarizing responses in neurons. It is a cation-specific, but otherwise relatively nonselective, ion channel. From Mus musculus (Mouse).
    827..1180    +  CDS            HVM03_MOUSE: Experimental evidence at protein level: Swiss-Prot protein existence level 1. From Mus musculus (Mouse).
   1226..1540    +  CDS            KV6A2_MOUSE: Experimental evidence at protein level: Swiss-Prot protein existence level 1. From Mus musculus (Mouse).
   1595..2584    +  CDS            ACKR1: ACKR1_HUMAN - Also known as DARC, FY, GPD. Experimental evidence at protein level: Swiss-Prot protein existence level 1. Atypical chemokine receptor that controls chemokine levels and localization via high-affinity chemokine binding that is uncoupled from classic ligand-driven signal transduction cascades, resulting instead in chemokine sequestration, degradation, or transcytosis. Also known as interceptor (internalizing receptor) or chemokine-scavenging receptor or chemokine decoy receptor. Has a promiscuous chemokine- binding profile, interacting with inflammatory chemokines of both the CXC
   2628..2648    +  misc_feature   MCS (fragment): pBluescript multiple cloning site
   2648..3236    +  misc_feature   WPRE: woodchuck hepatitis virus posttranscriptional regulatory element
   3173..3754    +  CDS            nef (fragment): NEF_HV1H2 - Experimental evidence at protein level: Swiss-Prot protein existence level 1. Extracellular Nef protein targets CD4(+) T-lymphocytes for apoptosis by interacting with CXCR4 surface receptors. From Human immunodeficiency virus type 1 group M subtype B (isolate HXB2) (HIV-1).
   3761..3941    +  LTR            5' LTR (truncated): truncated 5' long terminal repeat (LTR) from HIV-1
   3973..4197    +  polyA_signal   bGH poly(A) signal: bovine growth hormone polyadenylation signal
   4201..4222    +  promoter       SV40 promoter (fragment): SV40 enhancer and early promoter
   4243..4671    +  rep_origin     f1 ori (sequence partly withheld): f1 bacteriophage origin of replication; arrow indicates direction of (+) strand synthesis
   4685..5014    +  promoter       SV40 promoter: SV40 enhancer and early promoter
   5062..5109    +  promoter       EM7 promoter: synthetic bacterial promoter&nbsp
   5128..5502    +  CDS            BleoR: antibiotic-binding protein; Sh ble from Streptoalloteichus hindustanus; confers resistance to bleomycin, phleomycin, and Zeocin™
   5512..5637    +  CDS            ble (fragment): BLE_KLEPN - Experimental evidence at protein level: Swiss-Prot protein existence level 1. Binding protein with a strong affinity to the bleomycin family of antibiotics. Binds to CL990; an antimitotic-antibiotic compound. From Klebsiella pneumoniae.
   5632..5753    +  polyA_signal   SV40 poly(A) signal: SV40 polyadenylation signal
   5826..5842    -  protein_bind   lac operator: The lac repressor binds to the lac operator to inhibit transcription in E. coli. This inhibition can be relieved by adding lactose or isopropyl-β-D-thiogalactopyranoside (IPTG). lac repressor encoded by lacI
   5850..5880    -  promoter       lac promoter: promoter for the E. coli lac operon
   5895..5916    -  protein_bind   CAP binding site: CAP binding activates transcription in the presence of cAMP. E. coli catabolite activator protein
   5929..6021    -  CDS            lacI (fragment): lac repressor; lacI; The lac repressor binds to the lac operator to inhibit transcription in E. coli. This inhibition can be relieved by adding lactose or isopropyl-β-D-thiogalactopyranoside (IPTG).
   6204..6792    -  rep_origin     ori: high-copy-number ColE1/pMB1/pBR322/pUC origin of replication
   6963..7823    -  CDS            AmpR: β-lactamase; bla; confers resistance to ampicillin, carbenicillin, and related antibiotics
   7824..7928    -  promoter       AmpR promoter: bla
   7987..8039    -  misc_feature   bom (fragment): basis of mobility region from pBR322
   8194..8573    +  enhancer       CMV enhancer: human cytomegalovirus immediate early enhancer
   8574..8773    +  promoter       CMV promoter: human cytomegalovirus (CMV) immediate early promoter
   8791..8971    +  LTR            5' LTR (truncated): truncated 5' long terminal repeat (LTR) from HIV-1
   9018..9143    +  misc_feature   HIV-1 Ψ: packaging signal of human immunodeficiency virus type 1
   9127..9490    +  CDS            HIV-1 gag (fragment): gag protein from human immunodeficiency virus 1; gag
   9636..9869    +  misc_feature   RRE: The Rev response element (RRE) of HIV-1 allows for Rev-dependent mRNA export from the nucleus to the cytoplasm.
>Addgene plasmid #105190 | pLN472 (FuGW-G8p-STE-1Pe) | addgene full sequence | sequence record 201263 | Addgene NGS Result
GTAGGAGGCTTGGTAGGTTTAAGAATAGTTTTTGCTGTACTTTCTATAGTGAATAGAGTTAGGCAGGGAT
ATTCACCATTATCGTTTCAGACCCACCTCCCAACCCCGAGGGGACCCGACAGGCCCGAAGGAATAGAAGA
AGAAGGTGGAGAGAGAGACAGAGACAGATCCATTCGATTAGTGAACGGATCGGCACTGCGTGCGCCAATT
CTGCAGACAAATGGCAGTATTCATCCACAATTTTAAAAGAAAAGGGGGGATTGGGGGGTACAGTGCAGGG
GAAAGAATAGTAGACATAATAGCAACAGACATACAAACTAAAGAATTACAAAAACAAATTACAAAAATTC
AAAATTTTCGGGTTTATTACAGGGACAGCAGAGATCCAGTTTGGTTAATGGATCCTCGATAGGTACCGAG
TTTCTAGACGGAGTACTGTCCTCCGAGCGGAGTACTGTCCTCCGACTCGAGCGGAGTACTGTCCTCCGAT
CGGAGTACTGTCCTCCGCGAATTCCGGAGTACTGTCCTCCGAAGACGCTAGACGGAGTACTGTCCTCCGA
GCGGAGTACTGTCCTCCGACTCGAGCGGAGTACTGTCCTCCGAAGACGCTAGCGGGGGGCTATAAAAGGG
GGTGGGGGCGTTCGTCCTCACTCTAGATCTGCGATCTAAGTAAGCTTGGCATTCCGGTACTGTTGGTAAA
GCCGCCACCATGCGGCTCTGCATCCCGCAGGTGCTGTTGGCCTTGTTCCTTTCCATGCTGACAGGGCCGG
GAGAAGGCAGCTACCCTTACGATGTACCTGATTACGCCGGCGGCGGAGGCTCACAAGTGCAGCTTCAGCA
GAGCGGCGCTGAGCTGGCCCGGCCCGGGGCCTCTGTGAAAATGAGCTGCAAGGCTTCCGGTTACACCTTT
ACAAGGTACACAATGCACTGGGTGAAGCAGCGGCCAGGGCAGGGGCTCGAGTGGATCGGCTACATAAACC
CATCTCGGGGATATACAAACTACAATCAAAAGTTCAAAGACAAGGCCACACTGACAACGGACAAGTCAAG
CAGCACAGCTTACATGCAACTGAGCTCTCTGACATCCGAGGATAGCGCCGTTTACTATTGCGCCAGATAC
TATGATGACCACTATTGCTTGGACTACTGGGGACAGGGAACAACCCTCACAGTTAGCTCCGGCGGGGGGG
GCAGTGGAGGTGGAGGATCTGGGGGCGGCGGTAGTCAGATCGTCCTCACACAGTCTCCGGCCATAATGTC
CGCCTCCCCCGGAGAGAAGGTTACTATGACATGTTCCGCATCTTCCTCTGTGTCATATATGAATTGGTAC
CAGCAGAAGAGTGGCACCTCTCCTAAACGCTGGATTTACGATACCTCTAAACTGGCGTCCGGGGTGCCTG
CACATTTCCGCGGATCCGGCTCCGGTACGAGTTATTCACTCACAATATCTGGAATGGAGGCCGAAGATGC
CGCTACTTACTACTGCCAACAATGGTCAAGCAACCCCTTCACTTTCGGGAGCGGGACAAAGCTGGAGATC
AACCACCATCATCATCACCATCATGCAGGTATGGCCTCCTCTGGGTATGTCCTCCAGGCGGAGCTCTCCC
CCTCAACTGAGAACTCAAGTCAGCTGGACTTCGAAGATGTATGGAATTCTTCCTATGGTGTGAATGATTC
CTTCCCAGATGGAGACTATGATGCCAACCTGGAAGCAGCTGCCCCCTGCCACTCCTGTAACCTGCTGGAT
GACTCTGCACTGCCCTTCTTCATCCTCACCAGTGTCCTGGGTATCCTAGCTAGCAGCACTGTCCTCTTCA
TGCTTTTCAGACCTCTCTTCCGCTGGCAGCTCTGCCCTGGCTGGCCTGTCCTGGCACAGCTGGCTGTGGG
CAGTGCCCTCTTCAGCATTGTGGTGCCCGTCTTGGCCCCAGGGCTAGGTAGCACTCGCAGCTCTGCCCTG
TGTAGCCTGGGCTACTGTGTCTGGTATGGCTCAGCCTTTGCCCAGGCTTTGCTGCTAGGGTGCCATGCCT
CCCTGGGCCACAGACTGGGTGCAGGCCAGGTCCCAGGCCTCACCCTGGGGCTCACTGTGGGAATTTGGGG
AGTGGCTGCCCTACTGACACTGCCTGTCACCCTGGCCAGTGGTGCTTCTGGTGGACTCTGCACCCTGATA
TACAGCACGGAGCTGAAGGCTTTGCAGGCCACACACACTGTAGCCTGTCTTGCCATCTTTGTCTTGTTGC
CATTGGGTTTGTTTGGAGCCAAGGGGCTGAAGAAGGCATTGGGTATGGGGCCAGGCCCCTGGATGAATAT
CCTGTGGGCCTGGTTTATTTTCTGGTGGCCTCATGGGGTGGTTCTAGGACTGGATTTCCTGGTGAGGTCC
AAGCTGTTGCTGTTGTCAACATGTCTGGCCCAGCAGGCTCTGGACCTGCTGCTGAACCTGGCAGAAGCCC
TGGCAATTTTGCACTGTGTGGCTACGCCCCTGCTCCTCGCCCTATTCTGCCACCAGGCCACCCGCACCCT
CTTGCCCTCTCTGCCCCTCCCTGAAGGATGGTCTTCTCATCTGGACACCCTTGGAAGCAAATCCTAACCG
GTGCACCGCTTGAAGTCTTTAATTAAATACACCGGTGTCGATATCAAGCTTATCGATAATCAACCTCTGG
ATTACAAAATTTGTGAAAGATTGACTGGTATTCTTAACTATGTTGCTCCTTTTACGCTATGTGGATACGC
TGCTTTAATGCCTTTGTATCATGCTATTGCTTCCCGTATGGCTTTCATTTTCTCCTCCTTGTATAAATCC
TGGTTGCTGTCTCTTTATGAGGAGTTGTGGCCCGTTGTCAGGCAACGTGGCGTGGTGTGCACTGTGTTTG
CTGACGCAACCCCCACTGGTTGGGGCATTGCCACCACCTGTCAGCTCCTTTCCGGGACTTTCGCTTTCCC
CCTCCCTATTGCCACGGCGGAACTCATCGCCGCCTGCCTTGCCCGCTGCTGGACAGGGGCTCGGCTGTTG
GGCACTGACAATTCCGTGGTGTTGTCGGGGAAATCATCGTCCTTTCCTTGGCTGCTCGCCTGTGTTGCCA
CCTGGATTCTGCGCGGGACGTCCTTCTGCTACGTCCCTTCGGCCCTCAATCCAGCGGACCTTCCTTCCCG
CGGCCTGCTGCCGGCTCTGCGGCCTCTTCCGCGTCTTCGCCTTCGCCCTCAGACGAGTCGGATCTCCCTT
TGGGCCGCCTCCCCGCATCGATACCGTCGACCTCGAGACCTAGAAAAACATGGAGCAATCACAAGTAGCA
ATACAGCAGCTACCAATGCTGATTGTGCCTGGCTAGAAGCACAAGAGGAGGAGGAGGTGGGTTTTCCAGT
CACACCTCAGGTACCTTTAAGACCAATGACTTACAAGGCAGCTGTAGATCTTAGCCACTTTTTAAAAGAA
AAGGGGGGACTGGAAGGGCTAATTCACTCCCAACGAAGACAAGATATCCTTGATCTGTGGATCTACCACA
CACAAGGCTACTTCCCTGATTGGCAGAACTACACACCAGGGCCAGGGATCAGATATCCACTGACCTTTGG
ATGGTGCTACAAGCTAGTACCAGTTGAGCAAGAGAAGGTAGAAGAAGCCAATGAAGGAGAGAACACCCGC
TTGTTACACCCTGTGAGCCTGCATGGGATGGATGACCCGGAGAGAGAAGTATTAGAGTGGAGGTTTGACA
GCCGCCTAGCATTTCATCACATGGCCCGAGAGCTGCATCCGGACTGTACTGGGTCTCTCTGGTTAGACCA
GATCTGAGCCTGGGAGCTCTCTGGCTAACTAGGGAACCCACTGCTTAAGCCTCAATAAAGCTTGCCTTGA
GTGCTTCAAGTAGTGTGTGCCCGTCTGTTGTGTGACTCTGGTAACTAGAGATCCCTCAGACCCTTTTAGT
CAGTGTGGAAAATCTCTAGCAGGGCCCGTTTAAACCCGCTGATCAGCCTCGACTGTGCCTTCTAGTTGCC
AGCCATCTGTTGTTTGCCCCTCCCCCGTGCCTTCCTTGACCCTGGAAGGTGCCACTCCCACTGTCCTTTC
CTAATAAAATGAGGAAATTGCATCGCATTGTCTGAGTAGGTGTCATTCTATTCTGGGGGGTGGGGTGGGG
CAGGACAGCAAGGGGGAGGATTGGGAAGACAATAGCAGGCATGCTGGGGATGCGGTGGGCTCTATGGCTT
CTGAGGCGGAAAGAACCAGCTGGGGCTCTAGGGGGTATCCCC
[124 nt withheld, positions 4243-4366]
C
[91 nt withheld, positions 4368-4458]
A
[49 nt withheld, positions 4460-4508]
CCTTTGACGTTGGAGTCCACGTTCTTT
[37 nt withheld, positions 4536-4572]
ACCCTATCTCGGTCTATTCTTTTGATTTATAAGGGATTTTGCCGATTTCGGCCTATTGGTTAAAAAATGA
GCTGATTTAACAAAAATTTAACGCGAATTAATTCTGTGGAATGTGTGTCAGTTAGGGTGTGGAAAGTCCC
CAGGCTCCCCAGCAGGCAGAAGTATGCAAAGCATGCATCTCAATTAGTCAGCAACCAGGTGTGGAAAGTC
CCCAGGCTCCCCAGCAGGCAGAAGTATGCAAAGCATGCATCTCAATTAGTCAGCAACCATAGTCCCGCCC
CTAACTCCGCCCATCCCGCCCCTAACTCCGCCCAGTTCCGCCCATTCTCCGCCCCATGGCTGACTAATTT
TTTTTATTTATGCAGAGGCCGAGGCCGCCTCTGCCTCTGAGCTATTCCAGAAGTAGTGAGGAGGCTTTTT
TGGAGGCCTAGGCTTTTGCAAAAAGCTCCCGGGAGCTTGTATATCCATTTTCGGATCTGATCAGCACGTG
TTGACAATTAATCATCGGCATAGTATATCGGCATAGTATAATACGACAAGGTGAGGAACTAAACCATGGC
CAAGTTGACCAGTGCCGTTCCGGTGCTCACCGCGCGCGACGTCGCCGGAGCGGTCGAGTTCTGGACCGAC
CGGCTCGGGTTCTCCCGGGACTTCGTGGAGGACGACTTCGCCGGTGTGGTCCGGGACGACGTGACCCTGT
TCATCAGCGCGGTCCAGGACCAGGTGGTGCCGGACAACACCCTGGCCTGGGTGTGGGTGCGCGGCCTGGA
CGAGCTGTACGCCGAGTGGTCGGAGGTCGTGTCCACGAACTTCCGGGACGCCTCCGGGCCGGCCATGACC
GAGATCGGCGAGCAGCCGTGGGGGCGGGAGTTCGCCCTGCGCGACCCGGCCGGCAACTGCGTGCACTTCG
TGGCCGAGGAGCAGGACTGACACGTGCTACGAGATTTCGATTCCACCGCCGCCTTCTATGAAAGGTTGGG
CTTCGGAATCGTTTTCCGGGACGCCGGCTGGATGATCCTCCAGCGCGGGGATCTCATGCTGGAGTTCTTC
GCCCACCCCAACTTGTTTATTGCAGCTTATAATGGTTACAAATAAAGCAATAGCATCACAAATTTCACAA
ATAAAGCATTTTTTTCACTGCATTCTAGTTGTGGTTTGTCCAAACTCATCAATGTATCTTATCATGTCTG
TATACCGTCGACCTCTAGCTAGAGCTTGGCGTAATCATGGTCATAGCTGTTTCCTGTGTGAAATTGTTAT
CCGCTCACAATTCCACACAACATACGAGCCGGAAGCATAAAGTGTAAAGCCTGGGGTGCCTAATGAGTGA
GCTAACTCACATTAATTGCGTTGCGCTCACTGCCCGCTTTCCAGTCGGGAAACCTGTCGTGCCAGCTGCA
TTAATGAATCGGCCAACGCGCGGGGAGAGGCGGTTTGCGTATTGGGCGCTCTTCCGCTTCCTCGCTCACT
GACTCGCTGCGCTCGGTCGTTCGGCTGCGGCGAGCGGTATCAGCTCACTCAAAGGCGGTAATACGGTTAT
CCACAGAATCAGGGGATAACGCAGGAAAGAACATGTGAGCAAAAGGCCAGCAAAAGGCCAGGAACCGTAA
AAAGGCCGCGTTGCTGGCGTTTTTCCATAGGCTCCGCCCCCCTGACGAGCATCACAAAAATCGACGCTCA
AGTCAGAGGTGGCGAAACCCGACAGGACTATAAAGATACCAGGCGTTTCCCCCTGGAAGCTCCCTCGTGC
GCTCTCCTGTTCCGACCCTGCCGCTTACCGGATACCTGTCCGCCTTTCTCCCTTCGGGAAGCGTGGCGCT
TTCTCATAGCTCACGCTGTAGGTATCTCAGTTCGGTGTAGGTCGTTCGCTCCAAGCTGGGCTGTGTGCAC
GAACCCCCCGTTCAGCCCGACCGCTGCGCCTTATCCGGTAACTATCGTCTTGAGTCCAACCCGGTAAGAC
ACGACTTATCGCCACTGGCAGCAGCCACTGGTAACAGGATTAGCAGAGCGAGGTATGTAGGCGGTGCTAC
AGAGTTCTTGAAGTGGTGGCCTAACTACGGCTACACTAGAAGAACAGTATTTGGTATCTGCGCTCTGCTG
AAGCCAGTTACCTTCGGAAAAAGAGTTGGTAGCTCTTGATCCGGCAAACAAACCACCGCTGGTAGCGGTG
GTTTTTTTGTTTGCAAGCAGCAGATTACGCGCAGAAAAAAAGGATCTCAAGAAGATCCTTTGATCTTTTC
TACGGGGTCTGACGCTCAGTGGAACGAAAACTCACGTTAAGGGATTTTGGTCATGAGATTATCAAAAAGG
ATCTTCACCTAGATCCTTTTAAATTAAAAATGAAGTTTTAAATCAATCTAAAGTATATATGAGTAAACTT
GGTCTGACAGTTACCAATGCTTAATCAGTGAGGCACCTATCTCAGCGATCTGTCTATTTCGTTCATCCAT
AGTTGCCTGACTCCCCGTCGTGTAGATAACTACGATACGGGAGGGCTTACCATCTGGCCCCAGTGCTGCA
ATGATACCGCGAGACCCACGCTCACCGGCTCCAGATTTATCAGCAATAAACCAGCCAGCCGGAAGGGCCG
AGCGCAGAAGTGGTCCTGCAACTTTATCCGCCTCCATCCAGTCTATTAATTGTTGCCGGGAAGCTAGAGT
AAGTAGTTCGCCAGTTAATAGTTTGCGCAACGTTGTTGCCATTGCTACAGGCATCGTGGTGTCACGCTCG
TCGTTTGGTATGGCTTCATTCAGCTCCGGTTCCCAACGATCAAGGCGAGTTACATGATCCCCCATGTTGT
GCAAAAAAGCGGTTAGCTCCTTCGGTCCTCCGATCGTTGTCAGAAGTAAGTTGGCCGCAGTGTTATCACT
CATGGTTATGGCAGCACTGCATAATTCTCTTACTGTCATGCCATCCGTAAGATGCTTTTCTGTGACTGGT
GAGTACTCAACCAAGTCATTCTGAGAATAGTGTATGCGGCGACCGAGTTGCTCTTGCCCGGCGTCAATAC
GGGATAATACCGCGCCACATAGCAGAACTTTAAAAGTGCTCATCATTGGAAAACGTTCTTCGGGGCGAAA
ACTCTCAAGGATCTTACCGCTGTTGAGATCCAGTTCGATGTAACCCACTCGTGCACCCAACTGATCTTCA
GCATCTTTTACTTTCACCAGCGTTTCTGGGTGAGCAAAAACAGGAAGGCAAAATGCCGCAAAAAAGGGAA
TAAGGGCGACACGGAAATGTTGAATACTCATACTCTTCCTTTTTCAATATTATTGAAGCATTTATCAGGG
TTATTGTCTCATGAGCGGATACATATTTGAATGTATTTAGAAAAATAAACAAATAGGGGTTCCGCGCACA
TTTCCCCGAAAAGTGCCACCTGACGTCGACGGATCGGGAGATCTCCCGATCCCCTATGGTGCACTCTCAG
TACAATCTGCTCTGATGCCGCATAGTTAAGCCAGTATCTGCTCCCTGCTTGTGTGTTGGAGGTCGCTGAG
TAGTGCGCGAGCAAAATTTAAGCTACAACAAGGCAAGGCTTGACCGACAATTGCATGAAGAATCTGCTTA
GGGTTAGGCGTTTTGCGCTGCTTCGCGATGTACGGGCCAGATATACGCGTTGACATTGATTATTGACTAG
TTATTAATAGTAATCAATTACGGGGTCATTAGTTCATAGCCCATATATGGAGTTCCGCGTTACATAACTT
ACGGTAAATGGCCCGCCTGGCTGACCGCCCAACGACCCCCGCCCATTGACGTCAATAATGACGTATGTTC
CCATAGTAACGCCAATAGGGACTTTCCATTGACGTCAATGGGTGGAGTATTTACGGTAAACTGCCCACTT
GGCAGTACATCAAGTGTATCATATGCCAAGTACGCCCCCTATTGACGTCAATGACGGTAAATGGCCCGCC
TGGCATTATGCCCAGTACATGACCTTATGGGACTTTCCTACTTGGCAGTACATCTACGTATTAGTCATCG
CTATTACCATGGTGATGCGGTTTTGGCAGTACATCAATGGGCGTGGATAGCGGTTTGACTCACGGGGATT
TCCAAGTCTCCACCCCATTGACGTCAATGGGAGTTTGTTTTGGCACCAAAATCAACGGGACTTTCCAAAA
TGTCGTAACAACTCCGCCCCATTGACGCAAATGGGCGGTAGGCGTGTACGGTGGGAGGTCTATATAAGCA
GCGCGTTTTGCCTGTACTGGGTCTCTCTGGTTAGACCAGATCTGAGCCTGGGAGCTCTCTGGCTAACTAG
GGAACCCACTGCTTAAGCCTCAATAAAGCTTGCCTTGAGTGCTTCAAGTAGTGTGTGCCCGTCTGTTGTG
TGACTCTGGTAACTAGAGATCCCTCAGACCCTTTTAGTCAGTGTGGAAAATCTCTAGCAGTGGCGCCCGA
ACAGGGACTTGAAAGCGAAAGGGAAACCAGAGGAGCTCTCTCGACGCAGGACTCGGCTTGCTGAAGCGCG
CACGGCAAGAGGCGAGGGGCGGCGACTGGTGAGTACGCCAAAAATTTTGACTAGCGGAGGCTAGAAGGAG
AGAGATGGGTGCGAGAGCGTCAGTATTAAGCGGGGGAGAATTAGATCGCGATGGGAAAAAATTCGGTTAA
GGCCAGGGGGAAAGAAAAAATATAAATTAAAACATATAGTATGGGCAAGCAGGGAGCTAGAACGATTCGC
AGTTAATCCTGGCCTGTTAGAAACATCAGAAGGCTGTAGACAAATACTGGGACAGCTACAACCATCCCTT
CAGACAGGATCAGAAGAACTTAGATCATTATATAATACAGTAGCAACCCTCTATTGTGTGCATCAAAGGA
TAGAGATAAAAGACACCAAGGAAGCTTTAGACAAGATAGAGGAAGAGCAAAACAAAAGTAAGACCACCGC
ACAGCAAGCGGCCGCTGATCTTCAGACCTGGAGGAGGAGATATGAGGGACAATTGGAGAAGTGAATTATA
TAAATATAAAGTAGTAAAAATTGAACCATTAGGAGTAGCACCCACCAAGGCAAAGAGAAGAGTGGTGCAG
AGAGAAAAAAGAGCAGTGGGAATAGGAGCTTTGTTCCTTGGGTTCTTGGGAGCAGCAGGAAGCACTATGG
GCGCAGCGTCAATGACGCTGACGGTACAGGCCAGACAATTATTGTCTGGTATAGTGCAGCAGCAGAACAA
TTTGCTGAGGGCTATTGAGGCGCAACAGCATCTGTTGCAACTCACAGTCTGGGGCATCAAGCAGCTCCAG
GCAAGAATCCTGGCTGTGGAAAGATACCTAAAGGATCAACAGCTCCTGGGGATTTGGGGTTGCTCTGGAA
AACTCATTTGCACCACTGCTGTGCCTTGGAATGCTAGTTGGAGTAATAAATCTCTGGAACAGATTTGGAA
TCACACGACCTGGATGGAGTGGGACAGAGAAATTAACAATTACACAAGCTTAATACACTCCTTAATTGAA
GAATCGCAAAACCAGCAAGAAAAGAATGAACAAGAATTATTGGAATTAGATAAATGGGCAAGTTTGTGGA
ATTGGTTTAACATAACAAATTGGCTGTGGTATATAAAATTATTCATAATGATA
